>Addgene plasmid #101114 | pCXCR4_TCS(Q’L)_HA-dCas9(N)_P2A-Puro-WPRE | depositor full sequence | sequence record 194499 | pCXCR4_TCS(Q’L)_HA-dCas9(N)_P2A-Puro-WPRE sequence 7975 bps
CTAGAGGTACCCGTTACATAACTTACGGTAAATGGCCCGCCTGGCTGACCGCCCAACGACCCCCGCCCAT
TGACGTCAATAGTAACGCCAATAGGGACTTTCCATTGACGTCAATGGGTGGAGTATTTACGGTAAACTGC
CCACTTGGCAGTACATCAAGTGTATCATATGCCAAGTACGCCCCCTATTGACGTCAATGACGGTAAATGG
CCCGCCTGGCATTGTGCCCAGTACATGACCTTATGGGACTTTCCTACTTGGCAGTACATCTACGTATTAG
TCATCGCTATTACCATGGTCGAGGTGAGCCCCACGTTCTGCTTCACTCTCCCCATCTCCCCCCCCTCCCC
ACCCCCAATTTTGTATTTATTTATTTTTTAATTATTTTGTGCAGCGATGGGGGCGGGGGGGGGGGGGGGG
CGCGCGCCAGGCGGGGCGGGGCGGGGCGAGGGGCGGGGCGGGGCGAGGCGGAGAGGTGCGGCGGCAGCCA
ATCAGAGCGGCGCGCTCCGAAAGTTTCCTTTTATGGCGAGGCGGCGGCGGCGGCGGCCCTATAAAAAGCG
AAGCGCGCGGCGGGCGGGAGTCGCTGCGACGCTGCCTTCGCCCCGTGCCCCGCTCCGCCGCCGCCTCGCG
CCGCCCGCCCCGGCTCTGACTGACCGCGTTACTCCCACAGGTGAGCGGGCGGGACGGCCCTTCTCCTCCG
GGCTGTAATTAGCTGAGCAAGAGGTAAGGGTTTAAGGGATGGTTGGTTGGTGGGGTATTAATGTTTAATT
ACCTGGAGCACCTGCCTGAAATCACTTTTTTTCAGGTTGGACCGGTGCGCCACCATGAAGACGATCATCG
CCCTGAGCTACATCTTCTGCCTGGTATTCGCCGACTACAAGGACGATGATGACGCCAGCATCGATATGGA
GGGGATATCAATCTACACATCAGATAATTACACGGAAGAGATGGGTTCCGGCGATTACGACTCTATGAAA
GAGCCGTGTTTTAGAGAGGAAAACGCGAACTTTAACAAGATCTTTCTCCCCACCATCTACAGCATCATCT
TTCTCACAGGCATCGTAGGGAACGGCCTGGTCATCCTGGTGATGGGATACCAAAAGAAGCTGAGGTCAAT
GACCGACAAGTATAGGCTCCATCTGTCCGTGGCCGACCTCCTGTTTGTGATTACCCTGCCTTTTTGGGCA
GTTGACGCTGTCGCTAATTGGTACTTCGGCAACTTCCTCTGTAAGGCAGTGCACGTTATCTACACTGTGA
ATCTTTATAGTTCCGTCTTGATCTTGGCCTTTATCAGTCTCGACAGGTATTTGGCGATTGTGCACGCTAC
CAACTCACAACGACCTAGAAAACTCCTGGCTGAGAAGGTGGTTTACGTTGGTGTGTGGATTCCAGCTCTC
CTGTTGACAATACCAGACTTCATTTTCGCTAATGTGAGCGAGGCCGATGACAGATACATTTGTGACCGAT
TTTACCCAAACGATCTGTGGGTAGTGGTATTTCAGTTCCAACACATTATGGTCGGGCTGATCTTGCCCGG
CATTGTCATACTGTCTTGCTACTGCATCATTATTTCTAAGCTGTCACACTCAAAAGGCCACCAAAAGAGG
AAGGCTCTGAAAACAACGGTGATCCTGATACTGGCCTTCTTCGCATGTTGGCTGCCCTACTATATCGGCA
TCAGCATTGACTCATTTATACTCCTGGAAATTATCAAGCAGGGCTGCGAGTTCGAGAACACCGTTCATAA
GTGGATTTCTATAACCGAGGCCCTCGCCTTCTTTCACTGTTGTTTGAATCCGATTCTCTACGCGTTTCTT
GGCGCCAAATTTAAAACAAGCGCCCAACATGCACTGACATCAGTGTCTAGGGGGAGCTCTCTGAAAATCC
TCTCCAAGGGAAAACGAGGCGGACATAGCAGTGTCAGCACTGAGTCCGAATCCAGCTCATTTCATAGCTC
TATCGATACCGGTGGACGCACCCCACCCAGCCTGGGTCCCCAAGATGAGTCCTGCACCACCGCCAGCTCC
TCCCTGGCCAAGGACACTTCATCGACCGGTGAGAACCTGTACTTCCAGCTAACTAGTTACCCATACGACG
TACCAGATTACGCTGGAGGTTCTGGATCCGACAAGAAGTACAGCATCGGCCTGGCCATCGGCACCAACTC
TGTGGGCTGGGCCGTGATCACCGACGAGTACAAGGTGCCCAGCAAGAAATTCAAGGTGCTGGGCAACACC
GACCGGCACAGCATCAAGAAGAACCTGATCGGAGCCCTGCTGTTCGACAGCGGCGAAACAGCCGAGGCCA
CCCGGCTGAAGAGAACCGCCAGAAGAAGATACACCAGACGGAAGAACCGGATCTGCTATCTGCAAGAGAT
CTTCAGCAACGAGATGGCCAAGGTGGACGACAGCTTCTTCCACAGACTGGAAGAGTCCTTCCTGGTGGAA
GAGGATAAGAAGCACGAGCGGCACCCCATCTTCGGCAACATCGTGGACGAGGTGGCCTACCACGAGAAGT
ACCCCACCATCTACCACCTGAGAAAGAAACTGGTGGACAGCACCGACAAGGCCGACCTGCGGCTGATCTA
TCTGGCCCTGGCCCACATGATCAAGTTCCGGGGCCACTTCCTGATCGAGGGCGACCTGAACCCCGACAAC
AGCGACGTGGACAAGCTGTTCATCCAGCTGGTGCAGACCTACAACCAGCTGTTCGAGGAAAACCCCATCA
ACGCCAGCGGCGTGGACGCCAAGGCCATCCTGTCTGCCAGACTGAGCAAGAGCAGACGGCTGGAAAATCT
GATCGCCCAGCTGCCCGGCGAGAAGAAGAATGGCCTGTTCGGCAACCTGATTGCCCTGAGCCTGGGCCTG
ACCCCCAACTTCAAGAGCAACTTCGACCTGGCCGAGGATGCCAAACTGCAGCTGAGCAAGGACACCTACG
ACGACGACCTGGACAACCTGCTGGCCCAGATCGGCGACCAGTACGCCGACCTGTTTCTGGCCGCCAAGAA
CCTGTCCGACGCCATCCTGCTGAGCGACATCCTGAGAGTGAACACCGAGATCACCAAGGCCCCCCTGAGC
GCCTCTATGATCAAGAGATACGACGAGCACCACCAGGACCTGACCCTGCTGAAAGCTCTCGTGCGGCAGC
AGCTGCCTGAGAAGTACAAAGAGATTTTCTTCGACCAGAGCAAGAACGGCTACGCCGGCTACATTGACGG
CGGAGCCAGCCAGGAAGAGTTCTACAAGTTCATCAAGCCCATCCTGGAAAAGATGGACGGCACCGAGGAA
CTGCTCGTGAAGCTGAACAGAGAGGACCTGCTGCGGAAGCAGCGGACCTTCGACAACGGCAGCATCCCCC
ACCAGATCCACCTGGGAGAGCTGCACGCCATTCTGCGGCGGCAGGAAGATTTTTACCCATTCCTGAAGGA
CAACCGGGAAAAGATCGAGAAGATCCTGACCTTCCGCATCCCCTACTACGTGGGCCCTCTGGCCAGGGGA
AACAGCAGATTCGCCTGGATGACCAGAAAGAGCGAGGAAACCATCACCCCCTGGAACTTCGAGGAAGTGG
TGGACAAGGGCGCTTCCGCCCAGAGCTTCATCGAGCGGATGACCAACTTCGATAAGAACCTGCCCAACGA
GAAGGTGCTGCCCAAGCACAGCCTGCTGTACGAGTACTTCACCGTGTATAACGAGCTGACCAAAGTGAAA
TACGTGACCGAGGGAATGAGAGGTGGCGGTGGCTCGGGTACCGGATCTGGAGCCACCAATTTTTCTCTGC
TGAAGCAGGCTGGTGATGTTGAAGAAAACCCTGGACCTGAATTCATGACCGAGTACAAGCCCACGGTGCG
CCTCGCCACCCGCGACGACGTCCCCAGGGCCGTACGCACCCTCGCCGCCGCGTTCGCCGACTACCCCGCC
ACGCGCCACACCGTCGATCCGGACCGCCACATCGAGCGGGTCACCGAGCTGCAAGAACTCTTCCTCACGC
GCGTCGGGCTCGACATCGGCAAGGTGTGGGTCGCGGACGACGGCGCCGCGGTGGCGGTCTGGACCACGCC
GGAGAGCGTCGAAGCGGGGGCGGTGTTCGCCGAGATCGGCCCGCGCATGGCCGAGTTGAGCGGTTCCCGG
CTGGCCGCGCAGCAACAGATGGAAGGCCTCCTGGCGCCGCACCGGCCCAAGGAGCCCGCGTGGTTCCTGG
CCACCGTCGGCGTCTCGCCCGACCACCAGGGCAAGGGTCTGGGCAGCGCCGTCGTGCTCCCCGGAGTGGA
GGCGGCCGAGCGCGCCGGGGTGCCCGCCTTCCTGGAGACCTCCGCGCCCCGCAACCTCCCCTTCTACGAG
CGGCTCGGCTTCACCGTCACCGCCGACGTCGAGGTGCCCGAAGGACCGCGCACCTGGTGCATGACCCGCA
AGGGGTAACTAAGTAAGGATCGATCCAAGATATCGTATTCTTAACTATGTTGCTCCTTTTACGCTATGTG
GATACGCTGCTTTAATGCCTTTGTATCATGCTATTGCTTCCCGTATGGCTTTCATTTTCTCCTCCTTGTA
TAAATCCTGGTTGCTGTCTCTTTATGAGGAGTTGTGGCCCGTTGTCAGGCAACGTGGCGTGGTGTGCACT
GTGTTTGCTGACGCAACCCCCACTGGTTGGGGCATTGCCACCACCTGTCAGCTCCTTTCCGGGACTTTCG
CTTTCCCCCTCCCTATTGCCACGGCGGAACTCATCGCCGCCTGCCTTGCCCGCTGCTGGACAGGGGCTCG
GCTGTTGGGCACTGACAATTCCGTGGTGTTGTCGGGGAAGCTGACGTCCTTTCCATGGCTGCTCGCCTGT
GTTGCCACCTGGATTCTGCGCGGGACGTCCTTCTGCTACGTCCCTTCGGCCCTCAATCCAGCGGACCTTC
CTTCCCGCGGCCTGCTGCCGGCTCTGCGGCCTCTTCCGCGTCTTCGCCTTCGCCCTCAGACGAGTCGGAT
CTCCCTTTGGGCCGCCTCCCCGCCAATTCCTAGAGCTCGCTGATCAGCCTCGACTGTGCCTTCTAGTTGC
CAGCCATCTGTTGTTTGCCCCTCCCCCGTGCCTTCCTTGACCCTGGAAGGTGCCACTCCCACTGTCCTTT
CCTAATAAAATGAGGAAATTGCATCGCATTGTCTGAGTAGGTGTCATTCTATTCTGGGGGGTGGGGTGGG
GCAGGACAGCAAGGGGGAGGATTGGGAAGAGAATAGCAGGCATGCTGGGGAGCGGCCGCAGGAACCCCTA
GTGATGGAGTTGGCCACTCCCTCTCTGCGCGCTCGCTCGCTCACTGAGGCCGGGCGACCAAAGGTCGCCC
GACGCCCGGGCTTTGCCCGGGCGGCCTCAGTGAGCGAGCGAGCGCGCAGCTGCCTGCAGGGGCGCCTGAT
GCGGTATTTTCTCCTTACGCATCTGTGCGGTATTTCACACCGCATA
[95 nt withheld, positions 5437-5531]
T
[46 nt withheld, positions 5533-5578]
C
[141 nt withheld, positions 5580-5720]
CCTTTGACGTTGGAGTCCACGTTCTTT
[37 nt withheld, positions 5748-5784]
ACTCTATCTCGGGCTATTCTTTTGATTTATAAGGGATTTTGCCGATTTCGGTCTATTGGTTAAAAAATGA
GCTGATTTAACAAAAATTTAACGCGAATTTTAACAAAATATTAACGTTTACAATTTTATGGTGCACTCTC
AGTACAATCTGCTCTGATGCCGCATAGTTAAGCCAGCCCCGACACCCGCCAACACCCGCTGACGCGCCCT
GACGGGCTTGTCTGCTCCCGGCATCCGCTTACAGACAAGCTGTGACCGTCTCCGGGAGCTGCATGTGTCA
GAGGTTTTCACCGTCATCACCGAAACGCGCGAGACGAAAGGGCCTCGTGATACGCCTATTTTTATAGGTT
AATGTCATGATAATAATGGTTTCTTAGACGTCAGGTGGCACTTTTCGGGGAAATGTGCGCGGAACCCCTA
TTTGTTTATTTTTCTAAATACATTCAAATATGTATCCGCTCATGAGACAATAACCCTGATAAATGCTTCA
ATAATATTGAAAAAGGAAGAGTATGAGTATTCAACATTTCCGTGTCGCCCTTATTCCCTTTTTTGCGGCA
TTTTGCCTTCCTGTTTTTGCTCACCCAGAAACGCTGGTGAAAGTAAAAGATGCTGAAGATCAGTTGGGTG
CACGAGTGGGTTACATCGAACTGGATCTCAACAGCGGTAAGATCCTTGAGAGTTTTCGCCCCGAAGAACG
TTTTCCAATGATGAGCACTTTTAAAGTTCTGCTATGTGGCGCGGTATTATCCCGTATTGACGCCGGGCAA
GAGCAACTCGGTCGCCGCATACACTATTCTCAGAATGACTTGGTTGAGTACTCACCAGTCACAGAAAAGC
ATCTTACGGATGGCATGACAGTAAGAGAATTATGCAGTGCTGCCATAACCATGAGTGATAACACTGCGGC
CAACTTACTTCTGACAACGATCGGAGGACCGAAGGAGCTAACCGCTTTTTTGCACAACATGGGGGATCAT
GTAACTCGCCTTGATCGTTGGGAACCGGAGCTGAATGAAGCCATACCAAACGACGAGCGTGACACCACGA
TGCCTGTAGCAATGGCAACAACGTTGCGCAAACTATTAACTGGCGAACTACTTACTCTAGCTTCCCGGCA
ACAATTAATAGACTGGATGGAGGCGGATAAAGTTGCAGGACCACTTCTGCGCTCGGCCCTTCCGGCTGGC
TGGTTTATTGCTGATAAATCTGGAGCCGGTGAGCGTGGAAGCCGCGGTATCATTGCAGCACTGGGGCCAG
ATGGTAAGCCCTCCCGTATCGTAGTTATCTACACGACGGGGAGTCAGGCAACTATGGATGAACGAAATAG
ACAGATCGCTGAGATAGGTGCCTCACTGATTAAGCATTGGTAACTGTCAGACCAAGTTTACTCATATATA
CTTTAGATTGATTTAAAACTTCATTTTTAATTTAAAAGGATCTAGGTGAAGATCCTTTTTGATAATCTCA
TGACCAAAATCCCTTAACGTGAGTTTTCGTTCCACTGAGCGTCAGACCCCGTAGAAAAGATCAAAGGATC
TTCTTGAGATCCTTTTTTTCTGCGCGTAATCTGCTGCTTGCAAACAAAAAAACCACCGCTACCAGCGGTG
GTTTGTTTGCCGGATCAAGAGCTACCAACTCTTTTTCCGAAGGTAACTGGCTTCAGCAGAGCGCAGATAC
CAAATACTGTTCTTCTAGTGTAGCCGTAGTTAGGCCACCACTTCAAGAACTCTGTAGCACCGCCTACATA
CCTCGCTCTGCTAATCCTGTTACCAGTGGCTGCTGCCAGTGGCGATAAGTCGTGTCTTACCGGGTTGGAC
TCAAGACGATAGTTACCGGATAAGGCGCAGCGGTCGGGCTGAACGGGGGGTTCGTGCACACAGCCCAGCT
TGGAGCGAACGACCTACACCGAACTGAGATACCTACAGCGTGAGCTATGAGAAAGCGCCACGCTTCCCGA
AGGGAGAAAGGCGGACAGGTATCCGGTAAGCGGCAGGGTCGGAACAGGAGAGCGCACGAGGGAGCTTCCA
GGGGGAAACGCCTGGTATCTTTATAGTCCTGTCGGGTTTCGCCACCTCTGACTTGAGCGTCGATTTTTGT
GATGCTCGTCAGGGGGGCGGAGCCTATGGAAAAACGCCAGCAACGCGGCCTTTTTACGGTTCCTGGCCTT
TTGCTGGCCTTTTGCTCACAT
Features (pLannotate 1.2.2; 18 found; start..end, strand, type, name):
     12..297     +  enhancer       CMV enhancer: human cytomegalovirus immediate early enhancer; contains an 18-bp deletion relative to the standard CMV enhancer
    299..576     +  promoter       chicken β-actin promoter: No description available
    577..805     +  intron         hybrid intron: hybrid between chicken β-actin (CBA) and minute virus of mice (MMV) introns (Gray et al., 2011)
    873..893     +  CDS            3xFLAG (fragment): three tandem FLAG® epitope tags
    906..1961    +  CDS            CXCR4: CXCR4_HUMAN - Experimental evidence at protein level: Swiss-Prot protein existence level 1. (Microbial infection) Acts as a coreceptor (CD4 being the primary receptor) for human immunodeficiency virus-1/HIV-1 X4 isolates and as a primary receptor for some HIV-2 isolates. Promotes Env- mediated fusion of the virus (PubMed:8849450, PubMed:8929542, PubMed:9427609, PubMed:10074122, PubMed:10756055). From Homo sapiens (Human).
   2088..2114    +  CDS            HA: HA (human influenza hemagglutinin) epitope tag
   2130..3731    +  CDS            dCas9(N): N-terminal portion of catalytically inactive Streptococcus pyogenes dCas9 carrying the D10A mutation (Zetsche et al., 2015)
   3825..4412    +  CDS            PuroR (fragment): puromycin N-acetyltransferase; pac from Streptomyces; confers resistance to puromycin
   4445..4993    +  misc_feature   WPRE (fragment): woodchuck hepatitis virus posttranscriptional regulatory element
   5024..5135    +  polyA_signal   bGH poly(A) signal: bovine growth hormone polyadenylation signal
   5240..5380    +  repeat_region  AAV2 ITR: inverted terminal repeat of adeno-associated virus serotype 2 inverted
   5385..5436    -  misc_feature   bom (fragment): basis of mobility region from pBR322
   5455..5910    +  rep_origin     f1 ori (sequence partly withheld): f1 bacteriophage origin of replication; arrow indicates direction of (+) strand synthesis
   5911..5960    -  misc_feature   bom (fragment): basis of mobility region from pBR322
   6062..6097    -  CDS            rop (fragment): Rop protein, which maintains plasmids at low copy number; rop
   6192..6296    +  promoter       AmpR promoter: bla
   6297..7157    +  CDS            AmpR: β-lactamase; bla; confers resistance to ampicillin, carbenicillin, and related antibiotics
   7328..7916    +  rep_origin     ori: high-copy-number ColE1/pMB1/pBR322/pUC origin of replication
