[The description below was written by a language model from this plasmid's Addgene catalogue record and pLannotate feature annotations shown in this document.]
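Description:
pCXCR4_TCS(Q'L)_HA-dCas9(N)_P2A-Puro-WPRE is a 7,975-bp mammalian expression plasmid for CRISPR-based synthetic biology that encodes a chimeric receptor in which the human chemokine GPCR CXCR4 is fused to the N-terminal half of a split, catalytically inactive Streptococcus pyogenes Cas9. It was made from a sister construct carrying BDKRB2 by swapping in the CXCR4 coding sequence taken from a CXCR4-Tango plasmid. In bacteria it is maintained at high copy from a ColE1/pUC-type origin with ampicillin selection. An f1 origin and a single annotated AAV2 ITR remain in the backbone, suggesting descent from an AAV-style vector, though the record does not describe it as a packaging construct.

Expression is driven by a CMV enhancer/chicken β-actin promoter with a hybrid CBA/MVM intron. The open reading frame begins with an N-terminal FLAG epitope, followed by CXCR4, then, according to the plasmid name, a TCS(Q'L) element (presumably a variant protease cleavage site, not annotated in the feature table), an HA tag and dCas9(N) carrying the D10A mutation. A P2A peptide named in the title links this to puromycin N-acetyltransferase, so receptor and selection marker come from one transcript, which is stabilised by a WPRE and terminated by the bGH polyadenylation signal.

The design is consistent with a system in which receptor activation triggers cleavage at the TCS, releasing membrane-tethered dCas9(N) to reassemble with a complementary fragment and regulate target genes. The catalogue insert field reads "CXCR4-dCas9(C)-VP64", which conflicts with the name, stated purpose and feature table, all of which indicate dCas9(N) and no VP64.
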