Addgene plasmid #101114: pCXCR4_TCS(Q’L)_HA-dCas9(N)_P2A-Puro-WPRE
Purpose: Encodes dCas9(N) fused to CXCR4
Depositing lab: Tudor Fulga. Depositing organization: University of Oxford. Publication: Engineering Synthetic Signaling Pathways with Programmable dCas9-Based Chimeric Receptors. Baeumler TA, Ahmed AA, Fulga TA. Cell Rep. 2017 Sep 12;20(11):2639-2653. doi: 10.1016/j.celrep.2017.08.044. PubMed 28903044.
Backbone
  Vector backbone: pBDKRB2_TCS(Q’L)_HA-dCas9( N)_P2A-Puro-WPRE
  Modifications to backbone: The CXCR4 coding sequence was cloned from plasmid CXCR4-Tango (gift from Bryan Roth, Addgene plasmid #66262) and replaced with BDKRB2 in pBDKRB2_TCS(Q’L)_HA-dCas9( N)_P2A-Puro-WPRE.
  Vector type: Mammalian Expression, CRISPR, Synthetic Biology
  Selectable markers: Puromycin
Growth in bacteria
  Bacterial resistance: Ampicillin, 100 μg/mL
  Growth temperature: 37°C
  Growth strain: DH5alpha
  Copy number: High Copy
Gene/Insert
  Gene/Insert name: CXCR4-dCas9(C)-VP64
  Tag / fusion protein: Flag (N terminal on insert); HA
Resource information
  A portion of this plasmid was derived from a plasmid made by: Plasmid CXCR4-Tango (gift from Bryan Roth, Addgene plasmid #66262); pBDKRB2_TCS(Q’L)_HA-dCas9( N)_P2A-Puro-WPRE.
Terms and licenses: Academic/Nonprofit Terms; Industry Terms: Not Available to Industry
How to cite: pCXCR4_TCS(Q’L)_HA-dCas9(N)_P2A-Puro-WPRE was a gift from Tudor Fulga (Addgene plasmid # 101114 ; http://n2t.net/addgene:101114 ; RRID:Addgene_101114)
