>Addgene plasmid #101114 | pCXCR4_TCS(Q’L)_HA-dCas9(N)_P2A-Puro-WPRE | addgene partial sequence | sequence record 194498 | Addgene Partial NGS Result
CGCTGCCTTCGCCCCGTGCCCCGCTCCGCCGCCGCCTCGCGCCGCCCGCCCCGGCTCTGACTGACCGCGT
TACTCCCACAGGTGAGCGGGCGGGACGGCCCTTCTCCTCCGGGCTGTAATTAGCTGAGCAAGAGGTAAGG
GTTTAAGGGATGGTTGGTTGGTGGGGTATTAATGTTTAATTACCTGGAGCACCTGCCTGAAATCACTTTT
TTTCAGGTTGGACCGGTGCGCCACCATGAAGACGATCATCGCCCTGAGCTACATCTTCTGCCTGGTATTC
GCCGACTACAAGGACGATGATGACGCCAGCATCGATATGGAGGGGATATCAATCTACACATCAGATAATT
ACACGGAAGAGATGGGTTCCGGCGATTACGACTCTATGAAAGAGCCGTGTTTTAGAGAGGAAAACGCGAA
CTTTAACAAGATCTTTCTCCCCACCATCTACAGCATCATCTTTCTCACAGGCATCGTAGGGAACGGCCTG
GTCATCCTGGTGATGGGATACCAAAAGAAGCTGAGGTCAATGACCGACAAGTATAGGCTCCATCTGTCCG
TGGCCGACCTCCTGTTTGTGATTACCCTGCCTTTTTGGGCAGTTGACGCTGTCGCTAATTGGTACTTCGG
CAACTTCCTCTGTAAGGCAGTGCACGTTATCTACACTGTGAATCTTTATAGTTCCGTCTTGATCTTGGCC
TTTATCAGTCTCGACAGGTATTTGGCGATTGTGCACGCTACCAACTCACAACGACCTAGAAAACTCCTGG
CTGAGAAGGTGGTTTACGTTGGTGTGTGGATTCCAGCTCTCCTGTTGACAATACCAGACTTCATTTTCGC
TAATGTGAGCGAGGCCGATGACAGATACATTTGTGACCGATTTTACCCAAACGATCTGTGGGTAGTGGTA
TTTCAGTTCCAACACATTATGGTCGGGCTGATCTTGCCCGGCATTGTCATACTGTCTTGCTACTGCATCA
TTATTTCTAAGCTGTCACACTCAAAAGGCCACCAAAAGAGGAAGGCTCTGAAAACAACGGTGATCCTGAT
ACTGGCCTTCTTCGCATGTTGGCTGCCCTACTATATCGGCATCAGCATTGACTCATTTATACTCCTGGAA
ATTATCAAGCAGGGCTGCGAGTTCGAGAACACCGTTCATAAGTGGATTTCTATAACCGAGGCCCTCGCCT
TCTTTCACTGTTGTTTGAATCCGATTCTCTACGCGTTTCTTGGCGCCAAATTTAAAACAAGCGCCCAACA
TGCACTGACATCAGTGTCTAGGGGGAGCTCTCTGAAAATCCTCTCCAAGGGAAAACGAGGCGGACATAGC
AGTGTCAGCACTGAGTCCGAATCCAGCTCATTTCATAGCTCTATCGATACCGGTGGACGCACCCCACCCA
GCCTGGGTCCCCAAGATGAGTCCTGCACCACCGCCAGCTCCTCCCTGGCCAAGGACACTTCATCGACCGG
TGAGAACCTGTACTTCCAGCTAACTAGTTACCCATACGACGTACCAGATTACGCTGGAGGTTCTGGATCC
GACAAGAAGTACAGCATCGGCCTGGCCATCGGCACCAACTCTGTGGGCTGGGCCGTGATCACCGACGAGT
ACAAGGTGCCCAGCAAGAAATTCAAGGTGCTGGGCAACACCGACCGGCACAGCATCAAGAAGAACCTGAT
CGGAGCCCTGCTGTTCGACAGCGGCGAAACAGCCGAGGCCACCCGGCTGAAGAGAACCGCCAGAAGAAGA
TACACCAGACGGAAGAACCGGATCTGCTATCTGCAAGAGATCTTCAGCAACGAGATGGCCAAGGTGGACG
ACAGCTTCTTCCACAGACTGGAAGAGTCCTTCCTGGTGGAAGAGGATAAGAAGCACGAGCGGCACCCCAT
CTTCGGCAACATCGTGGACGAGGTGGCCTACCACGAGAAGTACCCCACCATCTACCACCTGAGAAAGAAA
CTGGTGGACAGCACCGACAAGGCCGACCTGCGGCTGATCTATCTGGCCCTGGCCCACATGATCAAGTTCC
GGGGCCACTTCCTGATCGAGGGCGACCTGAACCCCGACAACAGCGACGTGGACAAGCTGTTCATCCAGCT
GGTGCAGACCTACAACCAGCTGTTCGAGGAAAACCCCATCAACGCCAGCGGCGTGGACGCCAAGGCCATC
CTGTCTGCCAGACTGAGCAAGAGCAGACGGCTGGAAAATCTGATCGCCCAGCTGCCCGGCGAGAAGAAGA
ATGGCCTGTTCGGCAACCTGATTGCCCTGAGCCTGGGCCTGACCCCCAACTTCAAGAGCAACTTCGACCT
GGCCGAGGATGCCAAACTGCAGCTGAGCAAGGACACCTACGACGACGACCTGGACAACCTGCTGGCCCAG
ATCGGCGACCAGTACGCCGACCTGTTTCTGGCCGCCAAGAACCTGTCCGACGCCATCCTGCTGAGCGACA
TCCTGAGAGTGAACACCGAGATCACCAAGGCCCCCCTGAGCGCCTCTATGATCAAGAGATACGACGAGCA
CCACCAGGACCTGACCCTGCTGAAAGCTCTCGTGCGGCAGCAGCTGCCTGAGAAGTACAAAGAGATTTTC
TTCGACCAGAGCAAGAACGGCTACGCCGGCTACATTGACGGCGGAGCCAGCCAGGAAGAGTTCTACAAGT
TCATCAAGCCCATCCTGGAAAAGATGGACGGCACCGAGGAACTGCTCGTGAAGCTGAACAGAGAGGACCT
GCTGCGGAAGCAGCGGACCTTCGACAACGGCAGCATCCCCCACCAGATCCACCTGGGAGAGCTGCACGCC
ATTCTGCGGCGGCAGGAAGATTTTTACCCATTCCTGAAGGACAACCGGGAAAAGATCGAGAAGATCCTGA
CCTTCCGCATCCCCTACTACGTGGGCCCTCTGGCCAGGGGAAACAGCAGATTCGCCTGGATGACCAGAAA
GAGCGAGGAAACCATCACCCCCTGGAACTTCGAGGAAGTGGTGGACAAGGGCGCTTCCGCCCAGAGCTTC
ATCGAGCGGATGACCAACTTCGATAAGAACCTGCCCAACGAGAAGGTGCTGCCCAAGCACAGCCTGCTGT
ACGAGTACTTCACCGTGTATAACGAGCTGACCAAAGTGAAATACGTGACCGAGGGAATGAGAGGTGGCGG
TGGCTCGGGTACCGGATCTGGAGCCACCAATTTTTCTCTGCTGAAGCAGGCTGGTGATGTTGAAGAAAAC
CCTGGACCTGAATTCATGACCGAGTACAAGCCCACGGTGCGCCTCGCCACCCGCGACGACGTCCCCAGGG
CCGTACGCACCCTCGCCGCCGCGTTCGCCGACTACCCCGCCACGCGCCACACCGTCGATCCGGACCGCCA
CATCGAGCGGGTCACCGAGCTGCAAGAACTCTTCCTCACGCGCGTCGGGCTCGACATCGGCAAGGTGTGG
GTCGCGGACGACGGCGCCGCGGTGGCGGTCTGGACCACGCCGGAGAGCGTCGAAGCGGGGGCGGTGTTCG
CCGAGATCGGCCCGCGCATGGCCGAGTTGAGCGGTTCCCGGCTGGCCGCGCAGCAACAGATGGAAGGCCT
CCTGGCGCCGCACCGGCCCAAGGAGCCCGCGTGGTTCCTGGCCACCGTCGGCGTCTCGCCCGACCACCAG
GGCAAGGGTCTGGGCAGCGCCGTCGTGCTCCCCGGAGTGGAGGCGGCCGAGCGCGCCGGGGTGCCCGCCT
TCCTGGAGACCTCCGCGCCCCGCAACCTCCCCTTCTACGAGCGGCTCGGCTTCACCGTCACCGCCGACGT
CGAGGTGCCCGAAGGACCGCGCACCTGGTGCATGACCCGCAAGGGGTAACTAAGTAAGGATCGATCCAAG
ATATCGTATTCTTAACTATGTTGCTCCTTTTACGCTATGTGGATACGCTGCTTTAATGCCTTTGTATCAT
GCTATTGCTTCCCGTATGGCTTTCATTTTCTCCTCCTTGTATAAATCCTGGTTGCTGTCTCTTTATGAGG
AGTTGTGGCCCGTTGTCAGGCAACGTGGCGTGGTGTGCACTGTGTTTGCTGACGCAACCCCCACTGGTTG
GGGCATTGCCACCACCTGTCAGCTCCTTTCCGGGACTTTCGCTTTCCCCCTCCCTATTGCCACGGCGGAA
CTCATCGCCGCCTGCCTTGCCCGCTGCTGGACAGGGGCTCGGCTGTTGGGCACTGACAATTCCGTGGTGT
TGTCGGGGAAGCTGACGTCCTTTCCATGGCTGCTCGCCTGTGTTGCCACCTGGATTCTGCGCGGGACGTC
CTTCTGCTACGTCCCTTCGGCCCTCAATCCAGCGGACCTTCCTTCCCGCGGCCTGCTGCCGGCTCTGCGG
CCTCTTCCGCGTCTTCGCCTTCGCCCTCAGACGAGTCGGATCTCCCTTTGGGCCGCCTCCCCGCCAATTC
CTAGAGCTCGCTGATCAGCCTCGACTGTGCCTTCTAGTTGCCAGCCATCTGTTGTTTGCCCCTCCCCCGT
GCCTTCCTTGACCCTGGAAGGTGCCACTCCCACTGTCCTTTCCTAATAAAATGAGGAAATTGCATCGCAT
TGTCTGAGTAGGTGTCATTCTATTCTGGGGGGTGGGGTGGGGCAGGACAGCAAGGGGGAGGATTGGGAAG
AGAATAGCAGGCATGCTGGGGAGCGGCCGCAGGAACCCCTAGTGATGGAGTTGGCCACTCCCTCTCTGCG
CGCTCGCTCGCTCACTGAGGCCGGGCGACCAAAGGTCGCCCGACGCCCGGGCTTTGCCCGGGCGGCCTCA
GTGAGCGAGCGAGCGCGCAGCTGCCTGCAGGGGCGCCTGATGCGGTATTTTCTCCTTACGCATCTGTGCG
GTATTTCACACCGCATA
[95 nt withheld, positions 4848-4942]
T
[46 nt withheld, positions 4944-4989]
C
[141 nt withheld, positions 4991-5131]
CCTTTGACGTTGGAGTCCACGTTCTTT
[37 nt withheld, positions 5159-5195]
ACTCTATCTCGGGCTATTCTTTTGATTTATAAGGGATTTTGCCGATTTCGGTCTATTGGTTAAAAAATGA
GCTGATTTAACAAAAATTTAACGCGAATTTTAACAAAATATTAACGTTTACAATTTTATGGTGCACTCTC
AGTACAATCTGCTCTGATGCCGCATAGTTAAGCCAGCCCCGACACCCGCCAACACCCGCTGACGCGCCCT
GACGGGCTTGTCTGCTCCCGGCATCCGCTTACAGACAAGCTGTGACCGTCTCCGGGAGCTGCATGTGTCA
GAGGTTTTCACCGTCATCACCGAAACGCGCGAGACGAAAGGGCCTCGTGATACGCCTATTTTTATAGGTT
AATGTCATGATAATAATGGTTTCTTAGACGTCAGGTGGCACTTTTCGGGGAAATGTGCGCGGAACCCCTA
TTTGTTTATTTTTCTAAATACATTCAAATATGTATCCGCTCATGAGACAATAACCCTGATAAATGCTTCA
ATAATATTGAAAAAGGAAGAGTATGAGTATTCAACATTTCCGTGTCGCCCTTATTCCCTTTTTTGCGGCA
TTTTGCCTTCCTGTTTTTGCTCACCCAGAAACGCTGGTGAAAGTAAAAGATGCTGAAGATCAGTTGGGTG
CACGAGTGGGTTACATCGAACTGGATCTCAACAGCGGTAAGATCCTTGAGAGTTTTCGCCCCGAAGAACG
TTTTCCAATGATGAGCACTTTTAAAGTTCTGCTATGTGGCGCGGTATTATCCCGTATTGACGCCGGGCAA
GAGCAACTCGGTCGCCGCATACACTATTCTCAGAATGACTTGGTTGAGTACTCACCAGTCACAGAAAAGC
ATCTTACGGATGGCATGACAGTAAGAGAATTATGCAGTGCTGCCATAACCATGAGTGATAACACTGCGGC
CAACTTACTTCTGACAACGATCGGAGGACCGAAGGAGCTAACCGCTTTTTTGCACAACATGGGGGATCAT
GTAACTCGCCTTGATCGTTGGGAACCGGAGCTGAATGAAGCCATACCAAACGACGAGCGTGACACCACGA
TGCCTGTAGCAATGGCAACAACGTTGCGCAAACTATTAACTGGCGAACTACTTACTCTAGCTTCCCGGCA
ACAATTAATAGACTGGATGGAGGCGGATAAAGTTGCAGGACCACTTCTGCGCTCGGCCCTTCCGGCTGGC
TGGTTTATTGCTGATAAATCTGGAGCCGGTGAGCGTGGAAGCCGCGGTATCATTGCAGCACTGGGGCCAG
ATGGTAAGCCCTCCCGTATCGTAGTTATCTACACGACGGGGAGTCAGGCAACTATGGATGAACGAAATAG
ACAGATCGCTGAGATAGGTGCCTCACTGATTAAGCATTGGTAACTGTCAGACCAAGTTTACTCATATATA
CTTTAGATTGATTTAAAACTTCATTTTTAATTTAAAAGGATCTAGGTGAAGATCCTTTTTGATAATCTCA
TGACCAAAATCCCTTAACGTGAGTTTTCGTTCCACTGAGCGTCAGACCCCGTAGAAAAGATCAAAGGATC
TTCTTGAGATCCTTTTTTTCTGCGCGTAATCTGCTGCTTGCAAACAAAAAAACCACCGCTACCAGCGGTG
GTTTGTTTGCCGGATCAAGAGCTACCAACTCTTTTTCCGAAGGTAACTGGCTTCAGCAGAGCGCAGATAC
CAAATACTGTTCTTCTAGTGTAGCCGTAGTTAGGCCACCACTTCAAGAACTCTGTAGCACCGCCTACATA
CCTCGCTCTGCTAATCCTGTTACCAGTGGCTGCTGCCAGTGGCGATAAGTCGTGTCTTACCGGGTTGGAC
TCAAGACGATAGTTACCGGATAAGGCGCAGCGGTCGGGCTGAACGGGGGGTTCGTGCACACAGCCCAGCT
TGGAGCGAACGACCTACACCGAACTGAGATACCTACAGCGTGAGCTATGAGAAAGCGCCACGCTTCCCGA
AGGGAGAAAGGCGGACAGGTATCCGGTAAGCGGCAGGGTCGGAACAGGAGAGCGCACGAGGGAGCTTCCA
GGGGGAAACGCCTGGTATCTTTATAGTCCTGTCGGGTTTCGCCACCTCTGACTTGAGCGTCGATTTTTGT
GATGCTCGTCAGGGGGGCGGAGCCTATGGAAAAACGCCAGCAACGCGGCCTTTTTACGGTTCCTGGCCTT
TTGCTGGCCTTTTGCTCACATCTAGAGGTACCCGTTACATAACTTACGGTAAATGGCCCGCCTGGCTGAC
CGCCCAACGACCCCCGCCCATTGACGTCAATAGTAACGCCAATAGGGACTTTCCATTGACGTCAATGGGT
GGAGTATTTACGGTAAACTGCCCACTTGGCAGTACATCAAGTGTATCATATGCCAAGTACGCCCCCTATT
GACGTCAATGACGGTAAATGGCCCGCCTGGCATTGTGCCCAGTACATGACCTTATGGGACTTTCCTACTT
GGCAGTACATCTACGTATTAGTCATCGCTATTACCATGGTCGAGGTGAGCCCCACGTTCTGCTTCACTCT
CCCCATCTCCCCCCCCTCCCCACCCCCAATTTTGTATTTATTTATTTTTTAATTATTTTGTGCAGCGATG
GGGGCGGGGGGGGGGGG
